>Addgene plasmid #197711 | pMC-1-ZmAXIG1-6 | addgene full sequence | sequence record 391063 | Addgene NGS Result
GTCAGTGAGCGAGGAAGCGGAAGAGCGCCCAATACGCAAACCGCCTCTCCCCGCGCGTTGGCCGATTCAT
TAATCACTCTGTGGTCTCAGGAGGCGACCCATCGCTGCTTTGTCTACATCATGTTCTTCATCATCCTCCC
CAGGCGACGCGTGCTGCTGTTCTTATTCAGACTACCGTTCGAGTGACTGCATGGCGTACATCTTTCTGCA
TCGACTTTGTACGGCTACATCGAACATATACACGAGATGTCTCGTGTGAATAGAGTCACTAATGCCTTAA
GCATCGGTTACTCCGTAGGGTACATTCTGTTCTTCTTATTTGTGCATATTTTTATTGTTGTTTACTGATT
ATACGAGTAGTTATACATACATGCACATACATATCATCACATATATCACAATATTTTTCTAAATTAAATT
AAAACTAAAAATGACTAAATTTCTAACACCAACGACATTGTAATGTTTTCTCCAACAACTTTACCTATTC
TACATTGTTCTATTTCGAATTTCACTCTATAAACAACATAGTCTACAATGGAAAACAGTGCTTTGTACGA
CTATATACGCGATGTGTGGCTACAACATAAGACAATATAGTCGTTTGAAGATTGAACCTATATATCGGTA
CGGTTAATCCGTCTATGTACGTGGGCATGACGAACACCCGTGATAACGAAGGATTAACGTGCACAATCAT
AAATCCAAAGTAGGAGCGGTGCATGATGAGAATCGCTCTCAGTACTCGACATAATGAACCTTACGAGGTA
CAACAGGCAGGCAGGCAGGGACCAGGGGCCGCCTTTATTTCAGGCTCGCTGGCCCCACGGGCGTGCTGCG
TGCACGAAGGGCACTACCCCAACCTCTCACCGAAAACCGCGCTGGATCGGCAAATCAAACGAGGTGGTGC
CCCGTGCCCACTCTCCACGTCCACGGCACCATCCCTCTGCAGCCGCTCACCAGCCATGCCGTGTCGCGGA
ACGGCACAACCACCCCCAACCCACTCACGAAACCCCGTCCCGGCCGTGCCCGTGTCGGTCCGCGCTCGGC
AACGAGGCGGCCCGCGCTGCTGAGTCCCCTGGACACCCGACACCCTGTCGGCCCTTTGTTTATTCATCCC
GAAATCTCATCTGCCCCCACGGCCGACTGCGCTGCGCCGCCCGGATATATATACCCATCGTTATCGAATG
TGAGACCACGAAGTGGCTCTTCAGTGGACGAAAGGGCCTCGTGATACGCCTATTTTTATAGGTTAATGTC
ATGATAATAATGGTTTCTTAGACGTCAGGTGGCACTTTTCGGGGAAATGTGCGCGGAACCCCTATTTGTT
TATTTTTCTAAATACATTCAAATATGTATCCGCTCATGAGACAATAACCCTGATAAATGCTTCAATAATA
TTGAAAAAGGAAGAGTATGCGCTCACGCAACTGGTCCAGAACCTTGACCGAACGCAGCGGTGGTAACGGC
GCAGTGGCGGTTTTCATGGCTTGTTATGACTGTTTTTTTTTGGGGTACAGTCTATGCCTCGGGCATCCAA
GCAGCAAGCGCGTTACGCCGTGGGTCGATGTTTGATGTTATGGAGCAGCAACGATGTTACGCAGCAGGGC
AGTCGCCCTAAAACAAAGTTAAACATCATGAGGGAAGCGGTGATCGCCGAAGTATCGACTCAACTATCAG
AGGTAGTTGGCGTCATCGAGCGCCATCTCGAACCGACGTTGCTGGCCGTACATTTGTACGGCTCCGCAGT
GGATGGCGGCCTGAAGCCACACAGCGATATTGATTTGCTGGTTACGGTGACCGTAAGGCTTGATGAAACA
ACGCGGCGAGCTTTGATCAACGACCTTTTGGAAACTTCGGCTTCCCCTGGAGAGAGCGAGATTCTCCGCG
CTGTAGAAGTCACCATTGTTGTGCACGACGACATCATTCCGTGGCGTTATCCAGCTAAGCGCGAACTGCA
ATTTGGAGAATGGCAGCGCAATGACATTCTTGCAGGTATCTTCGAGCCAGCCACGATCGACATTGATCTG
GCTATCTTGCTGACAAAAGCAAGAGAACATAGCGTTGCCTTGGTAGGTCCAGCGGCGGAGGAACTCTTTG
ATCCGGTTCCTGAACAGGATCTATTTGAGGCGCTAAATGAAACCTTAACGCTATGGAACTCGCCGCCCGA
CTGGGCTGGCGATGAGCGAAATGTAGTGCTTACGTTGTCCCGCATTTGGTACAGCGCAGTAACCGGCAAA
ATCGCGCCGAAGGATGTCGCTGCCGACTGGGCAATGGAGCGCCTGCCGGCCCAGTATCAGCCCGTCATAC
TTGAAGCTAGACAGGCTTATCTTGGACAAGAAGAAGATCGCTTGGCCTCGCGCGCAGATCAGTTGGAAGA
ATTTGTCCATTACGTAAAAGGCGAGATCACCAAGGTAGTCGGCAAATAACTGTCAGACCAAGTTTACTCA
TATATACTTTAGATTGATTTAAAACTTCATTTTTAATTTAAAAGGATCTAGGTGAAGATCCTTTTTGATA
ATCTCATGACCAAAATCCCTTAACGTGAGTTTTCGTTCCACTGAGCGTCAGACCCCGTAGAAAAGATCAA
AGGATCTTCTTGAGATCCTTTTTTTCTGCGCGTAATCTGCTGCTTGCAAACAAAAAAACCACCGCTACCA
GCGGTGGTTTGTTTGCCGGATCAAGAGCTACCAACTCTTTTTCCGAAGGTAACTGGCTTCAGCAGAGCGC
AGATACCAAATACTGTTCTTCTAGTGTAGCCGTAGTTAGGCCACCACTTCAAGAACTCTGTAGCACCGCC
TACATACCTCGCTCTGCTAATCCTGTTACCAGTGGCTGCTGCCAGTGGCGATAAGTCGTGTCTTACCGGG
TTGGACTCAAGACGATAGTTACCGGATAAGGCGCAGCGGTCGGGCTGAACGGGGGGTTCGTGCACACAGC
CCAGCTTGGAGCGAACGACCTACACCGAACTGAGATACCTACAGCGTGAGCTATGAGAAAGCGCCACGCT
TCCCGAAGGGAGAAAGGCGGACAGGTATCCGGTAAGCGGCAGGGTCGGAACAGGAGAGCGCACGAGGGAG
CTTCCAGGGGGAAACGCCTGGTATCTTTATAGTCCTGTCGGGTTTCGCCACCTCTGACTTGAGCGTCGAT
TTTTGTGATGCTCGTCAGGGGGGCGGAGCCTATGGAAAAACGCCAGCAACGCGGCCTTTTTACGGTTCCT
GGCCTTTTGCTGGCCTTTTGCTCACATGTTCTTTCCTGCGTTATCCCCTGATTCTGTGGATAACCGTATT
ACCGCCTTTGAGTGAGCTGATACCGCTCGCCGCAGCCGAACGACCGAGCGCAGCGA
Features (pLannotate 1.2.2; 7 found; start..end, strand, type, name):
      1..23      +  rep_origin     RSF ori (fragment): Plasmids containing the RSF 1030 origin of replication can be propagated in E. coli cells that contain additional plasmids with compatible origins.
     25..74      +  CDS            lacI (fragment): lac repressor; lacI; The lac repressor binds to the lac operator to inhibit transcription in E. coli. This inhibition can be relieved by adding lactose or isopropyl-β-D-thiogalactopyranoside (IPTG).
   1312..1416    +  promoter       AmpR promoter: bla
   1407..1487    -  CDS            int (fragment): INT2_ECOLX - Protein inferred from homology: Swiss-Prot protein existence level 3. Putative integrase believed to be involved in the insertion of antibiotic resistance genes into plasmids and transposons. From Escherichia coli.
   1575..1631    +  CDS            GmR (fragment): gentamycin acetyltransferase; aacC1; confers resistance to gentamycin
   1638..2426    +  CDS            aadA: S3AD_ECOLX - Experimental evidence at protein level: Swiss-Prot protein existence level 1. Mediates bacterial resistance to the antibiotics streptomycin and spectinomycin. From Escherichia coli.
   2600..3188    +  rep_origin     ori: high-copy-number ColE1/pMB1/pBR322/pUC origin of replication
