[The description below was written by a language model from this plasmid's Addgene catalogue record and pLannotate feature annotations shown in this document.]
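Description:
pMC-1-ZmAXIG1-6 is a Level 0 part plasmid in the Phytobrick/MoClo Golden Gate standard, belonging to a modular vector toolkit and parts library for plant genome engineering. It derives from the self-made backbone pMC-1-ccdB-6. That name suggests that a ccdB counter-selection cassette in the parent occupies the position now taken by the part, though the record does not spell this out. The plasmid is small, at about 3.3 kb. It is maintained in E. coli at high copy from a ColE1/pUC-type origin and selected with spectinomycin through the aadA aminoglycoside adenylyltransferase gene, with an AmpR (bla) promoter annotated upstream of it. The short annotated fragments of an integrase, a gentamicin acetyltransferase, lacI and an RSF origin are only tens of bases long. They are most likely non-functional remnants flanking the resistance cassette or the cloning region.

The payload is a 1,096 bp promoter from the Zea mays AXIG1 gene. The automated feature table does not annotate it, but the unannotated stretch between roughly positions 75 and 1,311 is about the right size to contain it. The "1" and "6" in the name presumably denote the toolkit's flanking overhang positions that define the part's slot in an assembly. The record does not identify the type IIS enzyme or the overhangs, and it lists the cloning sites as unknown.

Although catalogued as a plant expression vector, the plasmid has no coding sequence, terminator or plant selection marker, so it is not an expression construct by itself. It serves as a donor of a maize regulatory element, to be combined with coding sequence and terminator parts into higher-level transcription units for use in plants. The record does not describe the promoter's expression pattern.
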