Addgene plasmid #197711: pMC-1-ZmAXIG1-6
Purpose: Phytobrick (MoClo) Level 0 Part
Depositing lab: Daniel Voytas. Depositing organization: University of Minnesota. Publication: An extensible vector toolkit and parts library for advanced engineering of plant genomes. Chamness JC, Kumar J, Cruz AJ, Rhuby E, Holum MJ, Cody JP, Tibebu R, Gamo ME, Starker CG, Zhang F, Voytas DF. Plant Genome. 2023 Mar 9:e20312. doi: 10.1002/tpg2.20312. PubMed 36896468.
Backbone
  Vector backbone: pMC-1-ccdB-6
  Backbone manufacturer: Self-made
  Vector type: Plant Expression
Growth in bacteria
  Bacterial resistance: Spectinomycin, 50 μg/mL
  Growth temperature: 37°C
  Growth strain: DH5alpha
  Copy number: High Copy
Gene/Insert
  Gene/Insert name: ZmAXIG1 promoter
  Species: Zea mays
  Insert size (bp): 1096
  Cloning method: Restriction Enzyme; 5′ cloning site Unknown (unknown if destroyed)
Terms and licenses: Academic/Nonprofit Terms; Industry Terms: Not Available to Industry
Depositor comments: Please visit https://doi.org/10.1101/2022.10.15.511792 for bioRxiv preprint.
How to cite: pMC-1-ZmAXIG1-6 was a gift from Daniel Voytas (Addgene plasmid # 197711 ; http://n2t.net/addgene:197711 ; RRID:Addgene_197711)
